>Addgene plasmid #172863 | pAG660 lyn11-pFAST | addgene full sequence | sequence record 353709 | Addgene NGS Result
GATAACCGTATTACCGCCATGCATTAGTTATTAATAGTAATCAATTACGGGGTCATTAGTTCATAGCCCA
TATATGGAGTTCCGCGTTACATAACTTACGGTAAATGGCCCGCCTGGCTGACCGCCCAACGACCCCCGCC
CATTGACGTCAATAATGACGTATGTTCCCATAGTAACGCCAATAGGGACTTTCCATTGACGTCAATGGGT
GGAGTATTTACGGTAAACTGCCCACTTGGCAGTACATCAAGTGTATCATATGCCAAGTACGCCCCCTATT
GACGTCAATGACGGTAAATGGCCCGCCTGGCATTATGCCCAGTACATGACCTTATGGGACTTTCCTACTT
GGCAGTACATCTACGTATTAGTCATCGCTATTACCATGGTGATGCGGTTTTGGCAGTACATCAATGGGCG
TGGATAGCGGTTTGACTCACGGGGATTTCCAAGTCTCCACCCCATTGACGTCAATGGGAGTTTGTTTTGG
CACCAAAATCAACGGGACTTTCCAAAATGTCGTAACAACTCCGCCCCATTGACGCAAATGGGCGGTAGGC
GTGTACGGTGGGAGGTCTATATAAGCAGAGCTGGTTTAGTGAACCGTCAGATCCGCTAGCGCTACCGGAC
TCAGATCTATGGGCTGCATCAAGTCCAAGGGCAAGGACTCCGCCGGCGGCGGCTCCATGGAGCATGTTGC
CTTTGGCAGTGAGGACATCGAGAACACTCTGGCCAATATGGACGACGAACAACTGGATAGGTTGGCCTTT
GGCGTAATTCAGCTCGATGGTGACGGGAATATCCTGCTGTACAATGCTGCTGAAGGGGACATCACTGGCA
GAGATCCCAAACAGGTGATTGGGAAGAACTTCTTCAAGGATGTTGCACCTGGAACGGATACTCCCGAGTT
TTACGGCAAATTCAAGGAAGGCGCAGCGTCAGGGAATCTGAACACCATGTTCGAATGGACGATACCGACA
AGCAGGGGACCAACCAAGGTCAAGGTGCACTTGAAGAAAGCCCTTTCCGGTGACAGATATTGGGTCTTTG
TGAAACGGGTGGGATCCGAACAAAAGCTTATTTCTGAAGAGGACTTGTAATAGGCGGCCGCGACTCTAGA
TCATAATCAGCCATACCACATTTGTAGAGGTTTTACTTGCTTTAAAAAACCTCCCACACCTCCCCCTGAA
CCTGAAACATAAAATGAATGCAATTGTTGTTGTTAACTTGTTTATTGCAGCTTATAATGGTTACAAATAA
AGCAATAGCATCACAAATTTCACAAATAAAGCATTTTTTTCACTGCATTCTAGTTGTGGTTTGTCCAAAC
TCATCAATGTATCTTAAGGCGTAAATTGTAAGCGTTAATATTTTGTTAAAATTCGCGTTAAATTTTTGTT
AAATCAGCTCATTTTTTAACCAATAGGCCGAAATCGGCAAAATCCCTTATAAATCAAAAGAATAGACCGA
GATAGGGT
[37 nt withheld, positions 1479-1515]
AAAGAACGTGGACTCCAACGTCAAAGG
[49 nt withheld, positions 1543-1591]
T
[91 nt withheld, positions 1593-1683]
G
[124 nt withheld, positions 1685-1808]
CAGGTGGCACTTTTCGGGGAAATGTGCGCGGAACCCCTATTTGTTTATTTTTCTAAATACATTCAAATAT
GTATCCGCTCATGAGACAATAACCCTGATAAATGCTTCAATAATATTGAAAAAGGAAGAGTCCTGAGGCG
GAAAGAACCAGCTGTGGAATGTGTGTCAGTTAGGGTGTGGAAAGTCCCCAGGCTCCCCAGCAGGCAGAAG
TATGCAAAGCATGCATCTCAATTAGTCAGCAACCAGGTGTGGAAAGTCCCCAGGCTCCCCAGCAGGCAGA
AGTATGCAAAGCATGCATCTCAATTAGTCAGCAACCATAGTCCCGCCCCTAACTCCGCCCATCCCGCCCC
TAACTCCGCCCAGTTCCGCCCATTCTCCGCCCCATGGCTGACTAATTTTTTTTATTTATGCAGAGGCCGA
GGCCGCCTCGGCCTCTGAGCTATTCCAGAAGTAGTGAGGAGGCTTTTTTGGAGGCCTAGGCTTTTGCAAA
GATCGATCAAGAGACAGGATGAGGATCGTTTCGCATGATTGAACAAGATGGATTGCACGCAGGTTCTCCG
GCCGCTTGGGTGGAGAGGCTATTCGGCTATGACTGGGCACAACAGACAATCGGCTGCTCTGATGCCGCCG
TGTTCCGGCTGTCAGCGCAGGGGCGCCCGGTTCTTTTTGTCAAGACCGACCTGTCCGGTGCCCTGAATGA
ACTGCAAGACGAGGCAGCGCGGCTATCGTGGCTGGCCACGACGGGCGTTCCTTGCGCAGCTGTGCTCGAC
GTTGTCACTGAAGCGGGAAGGGACTGGCTGCTATTGGGCGAAGTGCCGGGGCAGGATCTCCTGTCATCTC
ACCTTGCTCCTGCCGAGAAAGTATCCATCATGGCTGATGCAATGCGGCGGCTGCATACGCTTGATCCGGC
TACCTGCCCATTCGACCACCAAGCGAAACATCGCATCGAGCGAGCACGTACTCGGATGGAAGCCGGTCTT
GTCGATCAGGATGATCTGGACGAAGAGCATCAGGGGCTCGCGCCAGCCGAACTGTTCGCCAGGCTCAAGG
CGAGCATGCCCGACGGCGAGGATCTCGTCGTGACCCATGGCGATGCCTGCTTGCCGAATATCATGGTGGA
AAATGGCCGCTTTTCTGGATTCATCGACTGTGGCCGGCTGGGTGTGGCGGACCGCTATCAGGACATAGCG
TTGGCTACCCGTGATATTGCTGAAGAGCTTGGCGGCGAATGGGCTGACCGCTTCCTCGTGCTTTACGGTA
TCGCCGCTCCCGATTCGCAGCGCATCGCCTTCTATCGCCTTCTTGACGAGTTCTTCTGAGCGGGACTCTG
GGGTTCGAAATGACCGACCAAGCGACGCCCAACCTGCCATCACGAGATTTCGATTCCACCGCCGCCTTCT
ATGAAAGGTTGGGCTTCGGAATCGTTTTCCGGGACGCCGGCTGGATGATCCTCCAGCGCGGGGATCTCAT
GCTGGAGTTCTTCGCCCACCCTAGGGGGAGGCTAACTGAAACACGGAAGGAGACAATACCGGAAGGAACC
CGCGCTATGACGGCAATAAAAAGACAGAATAAAACGCACGGTGTTGGGTCGTTTGTTCATAAACGCGGGG
TTCGGTCCCAGGGCTGGCACTCTGTCGATACCCCACCGAGACCCCATTGGGGCCAATACGCCCGCGTTTC
TTCCTTTTCCCCACCCCACCCCCCAAGTTCGGGTGAAGGCCCAGGGCTCGCAGCCAACGTCGGGGCGGCA
GGCCCTGCCATAGCCTCAGGTTACTCATATATACTTTAGATTGATTTAAAACTTCATTTTTAATTTAAAA
GGATCTAGGTGAAGATCCTTTTTGATAATCTCATGACCAAAATCCCTTAACGTGAGTTTTCGTTCCACTG
AGCGTCAGACCCCGTAGAAAAGATCAAAGGATCTTCTTGAGATCCTTTTTTTCTGCGCGTAATCTGCTGC
TTGCAAACAAAAAAACCACCGCTACCAGCGGTGGTTTGTTTGCCGGATCAAGAGCTACCAACTCTTTTTC
CGAAGGTAACTGGCTTCAGCAGAGCGCAGATACCAAATACTGTTCTTCTAGTGTAGCCGTAGTTAGGCCA
CCACTTCAAGAACTCTGTAGCACCGCCTACATACCTCGCTCTGCTAATCCTGTTACCAGTGGCTGCTGCC
AGTGGCGATAAGTCGTGTCTTACCGGGTTGGACTCAAGACGATAGTTACCGGATAAGGCGCAGCGGTCGG
GCTGAACGGGGGGTTCGTGCACACAGCCCAGCTTGGAGCGAACGACCTACACCGAACTGAGATACCTACA
GCGTGAGCTATGAGAAAGCGCCACGCTTCCCGAAGGGAGAAAGGCGGACAGGTATCCGGTAAGCGGCAGG
GTCGGAACAGGAGAGCGCACGAGGGAGCTTCCAGGGGGAAACGCCTGGTATCTTTATAGTCCTGTCGGGT
TTCGCCACCTCTGACTTGAGCGTCGATTTTTGTGATGCTCGTCAGGGGGGCGGAGCCTATGGAAAAACGC
CAGCAACGCGGCCTTTTTACGGTTCCTGGCCTTTTGCTGGCCTTTTGCTCACATGTTCTTTCCTGCGTTA
TCCCCTGATTCTGTG
Features (pLannotate 1.2.2; 15 found; start..end, strand, type, name):
     85..388     +  enhancer       CMV enhancer: human cytomegalovirus immediate early enhancer
    389..592     +  promoter       CMV promoter: human cytomegalovirus (CMV) immediate early promoter
    615..638     +  misc_feature   MCS (fragment): multiple cloning site
    687..1061    +  CDS            Y-FAST: small protein tag, derived from photoactive yellow protein, that allows in vivo fluorescent labeling by addition of a cell-permeant fluorogen (Plamont et al., 2016)
   1071..1097    +  CDS            Myc (fragment): Myc (human c-Myc proto-oncogene) epitope tag
   1119..1202    +  CDS            large T antigen (fragment): large T antigen from SV40 (simian virus 40)
   1225..1346    +  polyA_signal   SV40 poly(A) signal: SV40 polyadenylation signal
   1380..1808    -  rep_origin     f1 ori (sequence partly withheld): f1 bacteriophage origin of replication; arrow indicates direction of (+) strand synthesis
   1835..1939    +  promoter       AmpR promoter: bla
   1941..2298    +  promoter       SV40 promoter: SV40 enhancer and early promoter
   2333..3127    +  CDS            NeoR/KanR: aminoglycoside phosphotransferase from Tn5; aph(3')-II (or nptII); confers resistance to neomycin, kanamycin, and G418 (Geneticin®)
   3148..3300    +  CDS            ble (fragment): BLE_KLEPN - Experimental evidence at protein level: Swiss-Prot protein existence level 1. Binding protein with a strong affinity to the bleomycin family of antibiotics. Binds to CL990; an antimitotic-antibiotic compound. From Klebsiella pneumoniae.
   3359..3406    +  polyA_signal   HSV TK poly(A) signal: herpes simplex virus thymidine kinase polyadenylation signal (Cole and Stacy, 1985)
   3497..3513    -  polyA_signal   bGH poly(A) signal (fragment): bovine growth hormone polyadenylation signal
   3735..4323    +  rep_origin     ori: high-copy-number ColE1/pMB1/pBR322/pUC origin of replication
