[The description below was written by a language model from this plasmid's Addgene catalogue record and pLannotate feature annotations shown in this document.]
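Description:
pAG660 lyn11-pFAST is a 4.4 kb mammalian expression plasmid, listed as built on a pIRES backbone, that directs a chemogenetic fluorescent reporter to the inner leaflet of the plasma membrane. It is propagated in E. coli from a high-copy ColE1/pUC-type origin and also carries an f1 phage origin. One NeoR/KanR (aminoglycoside phosphotransferase) gene provides selection in both hosts. A bacterial bla-type promoter placed immediately upstream of an SV40 enhancer/early promoter drives this gene, giving kanamycin resistance in bacteria and G418 resistance in transfected mammalian cells. An HSV TK polyadenylation signal terminates the cassette. Despite the backbone name, the feature table annotates no IRES element. The short ble, bGH poly(A) and SV40 large T antigen fragments it reports appear to be minor partial matches rather than functional parts.

The payload is a 459 bp synthetic insert, introduced by Gibson cloning, that is transcribed from the human CMV immediate-early enhancer and promoter and terminated by an SV40 poly(A) signal. It encodes pFAST fused to the lyn11 sequence, a short membrane-anchoring motif, and carries a C-terminal Myc epitope tag for antibody detection. The annotation software labels the reporter coding region as Y-FAST, which reflects pFAST's membership in the FAST family. These are small protein tags derived from photoactive yellow protein that become fluorescent only when they bind a cell-permeant fluorogen added to the cells. The lyn11 segment is not annotated separately but presumably lies in the short stretch just upstream of the FAST coding region. According to the record, the plasmid is used for inner membrane labelling in mammalian cells, in the context of live-cell imaging with a reporter whose colour can be tuned.
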