Addgene plasmid #172863: pAG660 lyn11-pFAST
Purpose: expresses lyn11-pFAST in mammalian cells (inner membrane labeling)
Depositing lab: Arnaud Gautier. Depositing organization: Sorbonne Université. Publication: Engineering of a fluorescent chemogenetic reporter with tunable color for advanced live-cell imaging. Benaissa H, Ounoughi K, Aujard I, Fischer E, Goiame R, Nguyen J, Tebo AG, Li C, Le Saux T, Bertolin G, Tramier M, Danglot L, Pietrancosta N, Morin X, Jullien L, Gautier A. Nat Commun. 2021 Nov 30;12(1):6989. doi: 10.1038/s41467-021-27334-0. PubMed 34848727.
Backbone
  Vector backbone: pIRES
  Backbone size w/o insert (bp): 3954
  Total vector size (bp): 4413
  Vector type: Mammalian Expression
  Selectable markers: Neomycin (select with G418)
Growth in bacteria
  Bacterial resistance: Kanamycin, 50 μg/mL
  Growth temperature: 37°C
  Growth strain: DH5alpha
  Copy number: High Copy
Gene/Insert
  Gene/Insert name: Lyn11-pFAST (alt name: pFAST fused to lyn11 sequence for membrane anchoring)
  Species: Synthetic
  Insert size (bp): 459
  Promoter: CMV
  Tag / fusion protein: Myc tag (C terminal on insert)
  Cloning method: Gibson Cloning
  Sequencing primers: 5′ CGCAAATGGGCGGTAGGCGTG
Terms and licenses: Academic/Nonprofit Terms; Industry Terms: Not Available to Industry
Depositor comments: Please visit https://www.biorxiv.org/content/10.1101/2021.01.29.428635v2 for bioRxiv preprint.
How to cite: pAG660 lyn11-pFAST was a gift from Arnaud Gautier (Addgene plasmid # 172863 ; http://n2t.net/addgene:172863 ; RRID:Addgene_172863)
